Addgene plasmid #236206: pcDNA3_mBJH-AKAR3EV
Purpose: Fluorescent biosensor for cytosolic PKA activity
Depositing lab: Peter Dedecker. Depositing organization: Katholieke Universiteit Leuven. Publication: Reduced Artifacts in Nanoscale Ratiometric Imaging and Sensing via Point-Spread Function Matching. Van Thillo T, Van Deuren V, Van den Eynde R, Vandenberg W, Dedecker P. ACS Nano. 2025 Jul 1;19(25):22755-22766. doi: 10.1021/acsnano.4c16338. Epub 2025 Jun 20. PubMed 40539535.
Backbone
  Vector backbone: pcDNA3
  Vector type: Mammalian Expression
Growth in bacteria
  Bacterial resistance: Ampicillin, 100 μg/mL
  Growth temperature: 37°C
  Growth strain: DH5alpha
  Copy number: Unknown
Gene/Insert
  Gene/Insert name: QC2-AKAR-Halotag
  Promoter: CMV
  Cloning method: Gibson Cloning
  Sequencing primers: 5′ CMV_FW
Terms and licenses: Academic/Nonprofit Terms; Industry Terms: Not Available to Industry
How to cite: pcDNA3_mBJH-AKAR3EV was a gift from Peter Dedecker (Addgene plasmid # 236206 ; http://n2t.net/addgene:236206 ; RRID:Addgene_236206)
