[The description below was written by a language model from this plasmid's Addgene catalogue record and pLannotate feature annotations shown in this document.]
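Description:
pcDNA3_mBJH-AKAR3EV is a mammalian expression plasmid of about 7.8 kb, built on the pcDNA3 backbone, that encodes a genetically encoded fluorescent biosensor for cytosolic protein kinase A (PKA) activity. It is propagated in E. coli through a high-copy ColE1/pUC-type origin with ampicillin selection from the β-lactamase gene. The backbone also carries an f1 origin and an SV40 promoter–driven neomycin phosphotransferase cassette with an SV40 polyadenylation signal, which allows G418 selection of stably transfected mammalian cells. Short annotated fragments such as the bom, lac promoter/operator, lacI, ble and truncated HIV LTR matches appear to be backbone remnants rather than functional parts of the design.

The sensor, recorded as QC2-AKAR-Halotag and assembled by Gibson cloning, is transcribed from the CMV immediate early enhancer/promoter and terminated by the bGH polyadenylation signal. Flanking T7 and SP6 promoters are the usual pcDNA3 elements. Within the open reading frame the annotation picks out a fragment of yeast RAD53, consistent with the phosphopeptide-binding FHA domain used in AKAR-type sensors, followed after an unannotated stretch by a HaloTag, the modified dehalogenase that binds chloroalkane dye ligands covalently. The region upstream of the RAD53 fragment, presumably holding the "QC2" component, is not annotated, and the record does not define it. It likewise does not annotate the linker or PKA substrate segment. In AKAR designs, PKA phosphorylation of a substrate peptide promotes its binding to the FHA domain, changing the conformation and thus the signal between the two terminal reporters. The associated work concerns ratiometric nanoscale imaging and sensing, so the construct is suited to live-cell readout of PKA activity after transfection and HaloTag dye labelling.
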