Features (pLannotate 1.2.2; 22 found; start..end, strand, type, name):
     28..80      -  misc_feature   bom (fragment): basis of mobility region from pBR322
    235..614     +  enhancer       CMV enhancer: human cytomegalovirus immediate early enhancer
    615..818     +  promoter       CMV promoter: human cytomegalovirus (CMV) immediate early promoter
    814..847     +  LTR            5' LTR (truncated) (fragment): truncated 5' long terminal repeat (LTR) from HIV-1
    863..881     +  promoter       T7 promoter: promoter for bacteriophage T7 RNA polymerase
   1608..2030    +  CDS            RAD53 (fragment): RAD53_YEAST - Also known as MEC2, SAD1, SPK1. Experimental evidence at protein level: Swiss-Prot protein existence level 1. Controls S-phase checkpoint as well as G1 and G2 DNA damage checkpoints. Phosphorylates proteins on serine, threonine, and tyrosine. Prevents entry into anaphase and mitotic exit after DNA damage via regulation of the Polo kinase CDC5. Seems to be involved in the phosphorylation of RPH1. From Saccharomyces cerevisiae (strain ATCC 204508 / S288c) (Baker's yeast).
   2430..3320    +  CDS            HaloTag®: modified bacterial dehalogenase that forms covalent bonds with chloroalkane derivatives
   3339..3357    -  promoter       SP6 promoter: promoter for bacteriophage SP6 RNA polymerase
   3383..3607    +  polyA_signal   bGH poly(A) signal: bovine growth hormone polyadenylation signal
   3611..3632    +  promoter       SV40 promoter (fragment): SV40 enhancer and early promoter
   3653..4081    +  rep_origin     f1 ori (sequence partly withheld): f1 bacteriophage origin of replication; arrow indicates direction of (+) strand synthesis
   4095..4424    +  promoter       SV40 promoter: SV40 enhancer and early promoter
   4491..5282    +  CDS            neo: KKA2_KLEPN - Also known as kan, nptII. Experimental evidence at protein level: Swiss-Prot protein existence level 1. Resistance to kanamycin, neomycin, paromomycin, ribostamycin, butirosin and gentamicin B. From Klebsiella pneumoniae.
   5306..5464    +  CDS            ble (fragment): BLE_KLEPN - Experimental evidence at protein level: Swiss-Prot protein existence level 1. Binding protein with a strong affinity to the bleomycin family of antibiotics. Binds to CL990; an antimitotic-antibiotic compound. From Klebsiella pneumoniae.
   5459..5580    +  polyA_signal   SV40 poly(A) signal: SV40 polyadenylation signal
   5653..5669    -  protein_bind   lac operator: The lac repressor binds to the lac operator to inhibit transcription in E. coli. This inhibition can be relieved by adding lactose or isopropyl-β-D-thiogalactopyranoside (IPTG). lac repressor encoded by lacI
   5677..5707    -  promoter       lac promoter: promoter for the E. coli lac operon
   5722..5743    -  protein_bind   CAP binding site: CAP binding activates transcription in the presence of cAMP. E. coli catabolite activator protein
   5756..5848    -  CDS            lacI (fragment): lac repressor; lacI; The lac repressor binds to the lac operator to inhibit transcription in E. coli. This inhibition can be relieved by adding lactose or isopropyl-β-D-thiogalactopyranoside (IPTG).
   6031..6619    -  rep_origin     ori: high-copy-number ColE1/pMB1/pBR322/pUC origin of replication
   6790..7650    -  CDS            AmpR: β-lactamase; bla; confers resistance to ampicillin, carbenicillin, and related antibiotics
   7651..7755    -  promoter       AmpR promoter: bla
>Addgene plasmid #236206 | pcDNA3_mBJH-AKAR3EV | addgene full sequence | sequence record 474964 | Addgene NGS Result
GACGGATCGGGAGATCTCCCGATCCCCTATGGTGCACTCTCAGTACAATCTGCTCTGATGCCGCATAGTT
AAGCCAGTATCTGCTCCCTGCTTGTGTGTTGGAGGTCGCTGAGTAGTGCGCGAGCAAAATTTAAGCTACA
ACAAGGCAAGGCTTGACCGACAATTGCATGAAGAATCTGCTTAGGGTTAGGCGTTTTGCGCTGCTTCGCG
ATGTACGGGCCAGATATACGCGTTGACATTGATTATTGACTAGTTATTAATAGTAATCAATTACGGGGTC
ATTAGTTCATAGCCCATATATGGAGTTCCGCGTTACATAACTTACGGTAAATGGCCCGCCTGGCTGACCG
CCCAACGACCCCCGCCCATTGACGTCAATAATGACGTATGTTCCCATAGTAACGCCAATAGGGACTTTCC
ATTGACGTCAATGGGTGGAGTATTTACGGTAAACTGCCCACTTGGCAGTACATCAAGTGTATCATATGCC
AAGTACGCCCCCTATTGACGTCAATGACGGTAAATGGCCCGCCTGGCATTATGCCCAGTACATGACCTTA
TGGGACTTTCCTACTTGGCAGTACATCTACGTATTAGTCATCGCTATTACCATGGTGATGCGGTTTTGGC
AGTACATCAATGGGCGTGGATAGCGGTTTGACTCACGGGGATTTCCAAGTCTCCACCCCATTGACGTCAA
TGGGAGTTTGTTTTGGCACCAAAATCAACGGGACTTTCCAAAATGTCGTAACAACTCCGCCCCATTGACG
CAAATGGGCGGTAGGCGTGTACGGTGGGAGGTCTATATAAGCAGAGCTCTCTGGCTAACTAGAGAACCCA
CTGCTTACTGGCTTATCGAAATTAATACGACTCACTATAGGGAGACCCAAGCTGCCACCATGGTGAGCAA
AGGCGAAGAAGAAAACATGGCGAGCACCCCGTTTAAATTTCAGCTGAAAGGCACCATTAACGGCAAAAGC
TTTACCGTGGAAGGCGAAGGCGAAGGCAACAGCCATGAAGGCAGCCATAAAGGCAAATATGTGTGCACCA
GCGGCAAACTGCCGATGAGCTGGGCGGCGCTGGGCACCACCTTTGGCTATGGCATGAAATATTATACCAA
ATATCCGAGCGGCCTGAAAAACTGGTTTCGCGAAGTGATGCCGGGCGGCTTTACCTATGATCGCCATATT
CAGTATAAAGGCGATGGCAGCATTCATGCGAAACATCAGCATTTTATGAAAAACGGCACCTATCATAACA
TTGTGGAATTTACCGGCCAGGATTTTAAAGAAAACAGCCCGGTGCTGACCGGCGATATGAACGTGAGCCT
GCCGAACGAAGTGCCGCAGATTCCGCGCGATGATGGCGTGGAATGCCCGGTGACCCTGCTGTATCCGCTG
CTGAGCGATAAAAGCAAATATGTGGAAGCGCATCAGTATACCATTTGCAAACCGCTGCATAACCAGCCGG
CGCCGGATGTGCCGTATCATTGGATTCGCAAACAGTATACCCAGAGCAAAGATGATGCGGAAGAACGCGA
TCATATTTGCCAGAGCGAAACCCTGGAAGCGCATCTGAAAGGCATGGATGAACTGTATAAAATGCATAAG
TTTTCTCAAGAACAGATCGGCGAAAACATTGTGTGCAGGGTCATTTGTACCACGGGTCAAATTCCCATCC
GAGATTTGTCAGCTGATATTTCACAAGTGCTTAAGGAAAAACGATCCATAAAGAAAGTTTGGACATTTGG
TAGAAACCCAGCCTGTGACTATCATTTAGGAAACATTTCAAGACTGTCAAATAAGCATTTCCAAATACTA
CTAGGAGAAGACGGTAACCTTTTATTGAATGACATTTCCACTAATGGGACCTGGTTAAATGGGCAAAAAG
TCGAGAAGAACAGCAATCAGTTACTGTCCCAAGGTGATGAAATAACCGTTGGTGTAGGCGTGGAATCAGA
TATTTTATCTCTGGTCATTTTCATAAACGACAAATTTAAGCAGTGCCTGGAGCAGAACAAAGTTGATCGC
GGTACCAGTGCTGGTGGTAGTGCTGGTGGTAGTGCTGGTGGTAGTGCTGGTGGTAGTGCTGGTGGTTCCG
GCAGTGCTGGTGGTAGTGCTGGTGGTAGTACCAGTGCTGGTGGTAGTGCTGGTGGTAGTGCTGGTGGTAG
TGCTGGTGGTAGTGCTGGTGGTTCCGGCAGTGCTGGTGGTAGTGCTGGTGGTAGTACCAGTGCTGGTGGT
AGTGCTGGTGGTAGTGCTGGTGGTAGTGCTGGTGGTAGTGCTGGTGGTTCCGGCAGTGCTGGTGGTAGTG
CTGGTGGTAGTACCAGTGCTGGTGGTAGTGCTGGTGGTAGTGCTGGTGGTAGTGCTGGTGGTAGTGCTGG
TGGTTCCGGATTGAGGCGCGCGACGCTGGTTGACGGCGGCAGCACCGGTATGGCAGAAATCGGTACTGGC
TTTCCATTCGACCCCCATTATGTGGAAGTCCTGGGCGAGCGCATGCACTACGTCGATGTTGGTCCGCGCG
ATGGCACCCCTGTGCTGTTCCTGCACGGTAACCCGACCTCCTCCTACGTGTGGCGCAACATCATCCCGCA
TGTTGCACCGACCCATCGCTGCATTGCTCCAGACCTGATCGGTATGGGCAAATCCGACAAACCAGACCTG
GGTTATTTCTTCGACGACCACGTCCGCTTCATGGATGCCTTCATCGAAGCCCTGGGTCTGGAAGAGGTCG
TCCTGGTCATTCACGACTGGGGCTCCGCTCTGGGTTTCCACTGGGCCAAGCGCAATCCAGAGCGCGTCAA
AGGTATTGCATTTATGGAGTTCATCCGCCCTATCCCGACCTGGGACGAATGGCCAGAATTTGCCCGCGAG
ACCTTCCAGGCCTTCCGCACCACCGACGTCGGCCGCAAGCTGATCATCGATCAGAACGTTTTTATCGAGG
GTACGCTGCCGATGGGTGTCGTCCGCCCGCTGACTGAAGTCGAGATGGACCATTACCGCGAGCCGTTCCT
GAATCCTGTTGACCGCGAGCCACTGTGGCGCTTCCCAAACGAGCTGCCAATCGCCGGTGAGCCAGCGAAC
ATCGTCGCGCTGGTCGAAGAATACATGGACTGGCTGCACCAGTCCCCTGTCCCGAAGCTGCTGTTCTGGG
GCACCCCAGGCGTTCTGATCCCACCGGCCGAAGCCGCTCGCCTGGCCAAAAGCCTGCCTAACTGCAAGGC
TGTGGACATCGGCCCGGGTCTGAATCTGCTGCAAGAAGACAACCCGGACCTGATCGGCAGCGAGATCGCG
CGCTGGCTGTCGACGCTCGAGATTTCCGGCTAATCTAGAGGGCCCTATTCTATAGTGTCACCTAAATGCT
AGAGCTCGCTGATCAGCCTCGACTGTGCCTTCTAGTTGCCAGCCATCTGTTGTTTGCCCCTCCCCCGTGC
CTTCCTTGACCCTGGAAGGTGCCACTCCCACTGTCCTTTCCTAATAAAATGAGGAAATTGCATCGCATTG
TCTGAGTAGGTGTCATTCTATTCTGGGGGGTGGGGTGGGGCAGGACAGCAAGGGGGAGGATTGGGAAGAC
AATAGCAGGCATGCTGGGGATGCGGTGGGCTCTATGGCTTCTGAGGCGGAAAGAACCAGCTGGGGCTCTA
GGGGGTATCCCC
[124 nt withheld, positions 3653-3776]
C
[91 nt withheld, positions 3778-3868]
A
[49 nt withheld, positions 3870-3918]
CCTTTGACGTTGGAGTCCACGTTCTTT
[37 nt withheld, positions 3946-3982]
ACCCTATCTCGGTCTATTCTTTTGATTTATAAGGGATTTTGCCGATTTCGGCCTATTGGTTAAAAAATGA
GCTGATTTAACAAAAATTTAACGCGAATTAATTCTGTGGAATGTGTGTCAGTTAGGGTGTGGAAAGTCCC
CAGGCTCCCCAGCAGGCAGAAGTATGCAAAGCATGCATCTCAATTAGTCAGCAACCAGGTGTGGAAAGTC
CCCAGGCTCCCCAGCAGGCAGAAGTATGCAAAGCATGCATCTCAATTAGTCAGCAACCATAGTCCCGCCC
CTAACTCCGCCCATCCCGCCCCTAACTCCGCCCAGTTCCGCCCATTCTCCGCCCCATGGCTGACTAATTT
TTTTTATTTATGCAGAGGCCGAGGCCGCCTCTGCCTCTGAGCTATTCCAGAAGTAGTGAGGAGGCTTTTT
TGGAGGCCTAGGCTTTTGCAAAAAGCTCCCGGGAGCTTGTATATCCATTTTCGGATCTGATCAAGAGACA
GGATGAGGATCGTTTCGCATGATTGAACAAGATGGATTGCACGCAGGTTCTCCGGCCGCTTGGGTGGAGA
GGCTATTCGGCTATGACTGGGCACAACAGACAATCGGCTGCTCTGATGCCGCCGTGTTCCGGCTGTCAGC
GCAGGGGCGCCCGGTTCTTTTTGTCAAGACCGACCTGTCCGGTGCCCTGAATGAACTGCAGGACGAGGCA
GCGCGGCTATCGTGGCTGGCCACGACGGGCGTTCCTTGCGCAGCTGTGCTCGACGTTGTCACTGAAGCGG
GAAGGGACTGGCTGCTATTGGGCGAAGTGCCGGGGCAGGATCTCCTGTCATCTCACCTTGCTCCTGCCGA
GAAAGTATCCATCATGGCTGATGCAATGCGGCGGCTGCATACGCTTGATCCGGCTACCTGCCCATTCGAC
CACCAAGCGAAACATCGCATCGAGCGAGCACGTACTCGGATGGAAGCCGGTCTTGTCGATCAGGATGATC
TGGACGAAGAGCATCAGGGGCTCGCGCCAGCCGAACTGTTCGCCAGGCTCAAGGCGCGCATGCCCGACGG
CGAGGATCTCGTCGTGACCCATGGCGATGCCTGCTTGCCGAATATCATGGTGGAAAATGGCCGCTTTTCT
GGATTCATCGACTGTGGCCGGCTGGGTGTGGCGGACCGCTATCAGGACATAGCGTTGGCTACCCGTGATA
TTGCTGAAGAGCTTGGCGGCGAATGGGCTGACCGCTTCCTCGTGCTTTACGGTATCGCCGCTCCCGATTC
GCAGCGCATCGCCTTCTATCGCCTTCTTGACGAGTTCTTCTGAGCGGGACTCTGGGGTTCGAAATGACCG
ACCAAGCGACGCCCAACCTGCCATCACGAGATTTCGATTCCACCGCCGCCTTCTATGAAAGGTTGGGCTT
CGGAATCGTTTTCCGGGACGCCGGCTGGATGATCCTCCAGCGCGGGGATCTCATGCTGGAGTTCTTCGCC
CACCCCAACTTGTTTATTGCAGCTTATAATGGTTACAAATAAAGCAATAGCATCACAAATTTCACAAATA
AAGCATTTTTTTCACTGCATTCTAGTTGTGGTTTGTCCAAACTCATCAATGTATCTTATCATGTCTGTAT
ACCGTCGACCTCTAGCTAGAGCTTGGCGTAATCATGGTCATAGCTGTTTCCTGTGTGAAATTGTTATCCG
CTCACAATTCCACACAACATACGAGCCGGAAGCATAAAGTGTAAAGCCTGGGGTGCCTAATGAGTGAGCT
AACTCACATTAATTGCGTTGCGCTCACTGCCCGCTTTCCAGTCGGGAAACCTGTCGTGCCAGCTGCATTA
ATGAATCGGCCAACGCGCGGGGAGAGGCGGTTTGCGTATTGGGCGCTCTTCCGCTTCCTCGCTCACTGAC
TCGCTGCGCTCGGTCGTTCGGCTGCGGCGAGCGGTATCAGCTCACTCAAAGGCGGTAATACGGTTATCCA
CAGAATCAGGGGATAACGCAGGAAAGAACATGTGAGCAAAAGGCCAGCAAAAGGCCAGGAACCGTAAAAA
GGCCGCGTTGCTGGCGTTTTTCCATAGGCTCCGCCCCCCTGACGAGCATCACAAAAATCGACGCTCAAGT
CAGAGGTGGCGAAACCCGACAGGACTATAAAGATACCAGGCGTTTCCCCCTGGAAGCTCCCTCGTGCGCT
CTCCTGTTCCGACCCTGCCGCTTACCGGATACCTGTCCGCCTTTCTCCCTTCGGGAAGCGTGGCGCTTTC
TCATAGCTCACGCTGTAGGTATCTCAGTTCGGTGTAGGTCGTTCGCTCCAAGCTGGGCTGTGTGCACGAA
CCCCCCGTTCAGCCCGACCGCTGCGCCTTATCCGGTAACTATCGTCTTGAGTCCAACCCGGTAAGACACG
ACTTATCGCCACTGGCAGCAGCCACTGGTAACAGGATTAGCAGAGCGAGGTATGTAGGCGGTGCTACAGA
GTTCTTGAAGTGGTGGCCTAACTACGGCTACACTAGAAGAACAGTATTTGGTATCTGCGCTCTGCTGAAG
CCAGTTACCTTCGGAAAAAGAGTTGGTAGCTCTTGATCCGGCAAACAAACCACCGCTGGTAGCGGTGGTT
TTTTTGTTTGCAAGCAGCAGATTACGCGCAGAAAAAAAGGATCTCAAGAAGATCCTTTGATCTTTTCTAC
GGGGTCTGACGCTCAGTGGAACGAAAACTCACGTTAAGGGATTTTGGTCATGAGATTATCAAAAAGGATC
TTCACCTAGATCCTTTTAAATTAAAAATGAAGTTTTAAATCAATCTAAAGTATATATGAGTAAACTTGGT
CTGACAGTTACCAATGCTTAATCAGTGAGGCACCTATCTCAGCGATCTGTCTATTTCGTTCATCCATAGT
TGCCTGACTCCCCGTCGTGTAGATAACTACGATACGGGAGGGCTTACCATCTGGCCCCAGTGCTGCAATG
ATACCGCGAGACCCACGCTCACCGGCTCCAGATTTATCAGCAATAAACCAGCCAGCCGGAAGGGCCGAGC
GCAGAAGTGGTCCTGCAACTTTATCCGCCTCCATCCAGTCTATTAATTGTTGCCGGGAAGCTAGAGTAAG
TAGTTCGCCAGTTAATAGTTTGCGCAACGTTGTTGCCATTGCTACAGGCATCGTGGTGTCACGCTCGTCG
TTTGGTATGGCTTCATTCAGCTCCGGTTCCCAACGATCAAGGCGAGTTACATGATCCCCCATGTTGTGCA
AAAAAGCGGTTAGCTCCTTCGGTCCTCCGATCGTTGTCAGAAGTAAGTTGGCCGCAGTGTTATCACTCAT
GGTTATGGCAGCACTGCATAATTCTCTTACTGTCATGCCATCCGTAAGATGCTTTTCTGTGACTGGTGAG
TACTCAACCAAGTCATTCTGAGAATAGTGTATGCGGCGACCGAGTTGCTCTTGCCCGGCGTCAATACGGG
ATAATACCGCGCCACATAGCAGAACTTTAAAAGTGCTCATCATTGGAAAACGTTCTTCGGGGCGAAAACT
CTCAAGGATCTTACCGCTGTTGAGATCCAGTTCGATGTAACCCACTCGTGCACCCAACTGATCTTCAGCA
TCTTTTACTTTCACCAGCGTTTCTGGGTGAGCAAAAACAGGAAGGCAAAATGCCGCAAAAAAGGGAATAA
GGGCGACACGGAAATGTTGAATACTCATACTCTTCCTTTTTCAATATTATTGAAGCATTTATCAGGGTTA
TTGTCTCATGAGCGGATACATATTTGAATGTATTTAGAAAAATAAACAAATAGGGGTTCCGCGCACATTT
CCCCGAAAAGTGCCACCTGACGTC
